>Addgene plasmid #67846 | hV1aR-GFP | addgene partial sequence | sequence record 120902 | CMV-F 5'-CGCAAATGGGCGGTAGGCGTG-3'
AGCAGAGCTGGTTTAGTGAACCGTCAGATCCGCTAGCGCTACCGGACTCAGATCTCGAGCTCATGCGTCT
CTCCGCCGGTCCCGACGCGGGGCCCTCGGGCAACTCCAGCCCATGGTGGCCTCTGGCCACCGGCGCTGGC
AACACAAGCCGGGAGGCCGAAGCCCTCGGGGAGGGCAACGGCCCACCGAGGGACGTGCGCAACGAGGAGC
TGGCCAAACTGGAGATCGCCGTGCTGGCGGTGACTTTCGCGGTGGCCGTGCTGGGCAACAGCAGCGTACT
GCTGGCTCTGCACCGGACGCCGCGCAAGACGTCCCGCATGCACCTCTTCATCCGACACCTCAGCCTGGCC
GACCTGGCCGTGGCATTCTTCCAGGTGCTGCCGCAAATGTGCTGGGACATCACCTACCGCTTCCGCGGCC
CCGACTGGCTGTGCCGCGTGGTGAAGCACCTGCAGGTGTTCGGCATGTTCGCGTCGGCCTACATGCTGGT
AGTCATGACAGCCGACCGCTACATCGCGGTGTGCCACCCGCTCAAGACTCTGCAACAGCCCGCGCGCCGC
TCGCGCCTCATGATCGCGGCCGCCTGGGTGCTGAGCTTCGTGCTGAGCACGCCGCAGTACTTCGTCTTCT
CCATGATCGAGGTGAACAATGTCACCAAGGCCCGCGACTGCTGGGCCACCTTCATCCAGCCCTGGGGTTC
TCGTGCCTACGTGACCTGGATGACGGGCGGCATCTTTGTGGCGCCCGTGGTCATCTTGGGTACCTGCTAC
GGCTTCATCTGCTACAACATCTGGTGCAACGTCCGCGGGAAGACGGCGTCGCGCCAGAGCAAGGGTGCAG
AGCAAGCGGGTGTGGCCTTCCAAAAGGGGTTCCTGCTCGCACCCTGTGTCAGCAGCGTGAAGTCCATTTC
CCGGGCCAAGATCCGCACGGTGAAGATGACTTTTGTGATCGTGACGGCTTACATCGTCTGCTGGGCGCCT
TTCTTCATCATCCAGATGTGGTCTGTCTGGGATCCCATGTCCGTCTGGACCGAATCGGAAAACCCTACCA
TCACCATCACTGCATTACTGGGTTCC
