>Addgene plasmid #67846 | hV1aR-GFP | addgene partial sequence | sequence record 120903 | EGFP-N 5'-CGTCGCCGTCCAGCTCGACCAG-3'
CTCGCCCTTGCTCACCATGGTGGCGACCGGTGGATCCCGGGCCCGCGGTACCGTCGACTGCAGAATTCTA
GTTGAAACAGGAATGAATTTGATGGACTTGGAAGATTTAGGCGAGTCCTTCCACATACCCGTACTGTTTG
TTGGGCTTCGATTGTTAGAATAAAAAGTCTGTCTTCTGCTCATACTGTCAGTATCTTCTTTGTTGAATTT
TTCCTTCATGTTTTGGCAGCATGGGAAGCTTTGAACACAGTCTTGAAGGAGATGGCCACTAAAAAACATG
TATATCCAGGGATTACAGCAGCTATTCAAGGAACCCAGTAATGCAGTGATGGTGATGGTAGGGTTTTCCG
ATTCGGTCCAGACGGACATGGGATCCCAGACAGACCACATCTGGATGATGAAGAAAGGCGCCCAGCAGAC
GATGTAAGCCGTCACGATCACAAAAGTCATCTTCACCGTGCGGATCTTGGCCCGGGAAATGGACTTCACG
CTGCTGACACAGGGTGCGAGCAGGAACCCCTTTTGGAAGGCCACACCCGCTTGCTCTGCACCCTTGCTCT
GGCGCGACGCCGTCTTCCCGCGGACGTTGCACCAGATGTTGTAGCAGATGAAGCCGTAGCAGGTACCCAA
GATGACCACGGGCGCCACAAAGATGCCGCCCGTCATCCAGGTCACGTAGGCACGAGAACCCCAGGGCTGG
ATGAAGGTGGCCCAGCAGTCGCGGGCCTTGGTGACATTGTTCACCTCGATCATGGAGAAGACGAAGTACT
GCGGCGTGCTCAGCACGAAGCTCAGCACCCAGGCGGCCGCGATCATGAGGCGCGAGCGGCGCGCGGGCTG
TTGCAGAGTCTTGAGCGGGTGGCACACCGCGATGTAGCGGTCGGCTGTCATGACTACCAGCATGTAGGCC
GACGCGAACATGCCGAACACCTGCAGGTGCTTCACCACGCGGCACAGCCAGTCGGGGCCGCGGAAGCGGT
AGGTGATGTCCCAGCACATTTGCGGCAGCACCTGGAAGAATGCCACGGCCAGGTCGGCCAGGCTGAGGTG
TCGGATGAAGAGGTGCATGCGGGACGTCTTGCGCGG
