[The description below was written by a language model from this plasmid's Addgene catalogue record.]
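Description:
hV1aR-GFP is a mammalian expression plasmid built on the Clontech pEGFP-N1 backbone (about 4.7 kb without insert) that carries the human vasopressin V1a receptor, the product of the AVPR1A gene. The receptor coding sequence sits downstream of the CMV promoter, a strong constitutive promoter for transient or stable expression in a wide range of cultured mammalian cells. It is positioned upstream of the backbone's EGFP open reading frame, so the receptor is produced as a fusion with EGFP at its C terminus. For a G protein-coupled receptor this places the fluorescent tag on the intracellular tail, leaving the extracellular N terminus and ligand-binding surfaces unmodified. The plasmid is maintained in E. coli as a high-copy vector under kanamycin selection. No feature table is supplied, so other backbone elements such as the origin of replication, polyadenylation signal or any mammalian selection marker are not stated in the record, and the cloning method and insert size are also not given.

The stated purpose is mammalian expression of the GFP-tagged human V1a receptor. The associated work concerns the design of peptide ligands for G protein-coupled receptors using oxytocic plant cyclotides as templates. This suggests the construct serves as a source of receptor-expressing cells for pharmacological characterisation of ligands at vasopressin and oxytocin family receptors. The EGFP tag allows expression levels, transfection efficiency and receptor localisation or trafficking to be followed by fluorescence.
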