Addgene plasmid #67846: hV1aR-GFP
Purpose: mammalian expression of human V1a receptor with GFP tag
Depositing lab: Christian Gruber. Depositing organization: Medical University of Vienna. Publication: Oxytocic plant cyclotides as templates for peptide G protein-coupled receptor ligand design. Koehbach J, O'Brien M, Muttenthaler M, Miazzo M, Akcan M, Elliott AG, Daly NL, Harvey PJ, Arrowsmith S, Gunasekera S, Smith TJ, Wray S, Goransson U, Dawson PE, Craik DJ, Freissmuth M, Gruber CW. Proc Natl Acad Sci U S A. 2013 Dec 24;110(52):21183-8. doi: 10.1073/pnas.1311183110. Epub 2013 Nov 18. PubMed 24248349.
Backbone
  Vector backbone: pEGFP-N1
  Backbone manufacturer: Clontech
  Backbone size w/o insert (bp): 4700
  Vector type: Mammalian Expression
Growth in bacteria
  Bacterial resistance: Kanamycin, 50 μg/mL
  Growth temperature: 37°C
  Growth strain: DH5alpha
  Copy number: High Copy
Gene/Insert
  Gene/Insert name: V1a receptor
  Species: H. sapiens (human)
  Entrez Gene: AVPR1A (a.k.a. AVPR V1a, AVPR1, V1aR)
  Promoter: CMV
  Tag / fusion protein: EGFP (C terminal on backbone)
  Cloning method: Unknown
  Sequencing primers: 5′ CMV-F; 3′ EGFP-N
Terms and licenses: Academic/Nonprofit Terms; Industry Terms: Not Available to Industry
How to cite: hV1aR-GFP was a gift from Christian Gruber (Addgene plasmid # 67846 ; http://n2t.net/addgene:67846 ; RRID:Addgene_67846)
